>Addgene plasmid #224494 | pME-Lifeact-EGFP-3xHA (JDW 1322) | addgene full sequence | sequence record 447067 | Addgene NGS Result
CTTTCCTGCGTTATCCCCTGATTCTGTGGATAACCGTATTACCGCCTTTGAGTGAGCTGATACCGCTCGC
CGCAGCCGAACGACCGAGCGCAGCGAGTCAGTGAGCGAGGAAGCGGAAGAGCGCCCAATACGCAAACCGC
CTCTCCCCGCGCGTTGGCCGATTCATTAATGCAGCTGGCACGACAGGTTTCCCGACTGGAAAGCGGGCAG
TGAGCGCAACGCAATTAATACGCGTACCGCTAGCCAGGAAGAGTTTGTAGAAACGCAAAAAGGCCATCCG
TCAGGATGGCCTTCTGCTTAGTTTGATGCCTGGCAGTTTATGGCGGGCGTCCTGCCCGCCACCCTCCGGG
CCGTTGCTTCACAACGTTCAAATCCGCTCCCGGCGGATTTGTCCTACTCAGGAGAGCGTTCACCGACAAA
CAACAGATAAAACGAAAGGCCCAGTCTTCCGACTGAGCCTTTCGTTTTATTTGATGCCTGGCAGTTCCCT
ACTCTCGCGTTAACGCTAGCATGGATGTTTTCCCAGTCACGACGTTGTAAAACGACGGCCAGTCTTAAGC
TCGGGCCCCAAATAATGATTTTATTTTGACTGATAGTGACCTGTTCGTTGCAACAAATTGATGAGCAATG
CTTTTTTATAATGCCAACTTTGTACAAAAAAGCAGGCTGGATCCACTAGTGCTAGCGCCACCATGGGTGT
CGCAGATTTGATCAAGAAATTCGAAAGCATCTCAAAGGAAGAAGGAGGAGGATCGATGGTGAGCAAGGGC
GAGGAGCTGTTCACCGGGGTGGTGCCCATCCTGGTCGAGCTGGACGGCGACGTAAACGGCCACAAGTTCA
GCGTGTCCGGCGAGGGCGAGGGCGATGCCACCTACGGCAAGCTGACCCTGAAGTTCATCTGCACCACCGG
CAAGCTGCCCGTGCCCTGGCCCACCCTCGTGACCACCCTGACCTACGGCGTGCAGTGCTTCAGCCGCTAC
CCCGACCACATGAAGCAGCACGACTTCTTCAAGTCCGCCATGCCCGAAGGCTACGTCCAGGAGCGCACCA
TCTTCTTCAAGGACGACGGCAACTACAAGACCCGCGCCGAGGTGAAGTTCGAGGGCGACACCCTGGTGAA
CCGCATCGAGCTGAAGGGCATCGACTTCAAGGAGGACGGCAACATCCTGGGGCACAAGCTGGAGTACAAC
TACAACAGCCACAACGTCTATATCATGGCCGACAAGCAGAAGAACGGCATCAAGGTGAACTTCAAGATCC
GCCACAACATCGAGGACGGCAGCGTGCAGCTCGCCGACCACTACCAGCAGAACACCCCCATCGGCGACGG
CCCCGTGCTGCTGCCCGACAACCACTACCTGAGCACCCAGTCCAAGCTGAGCAAAGACCCCAACGAGAAG
CGCGATCACATGGTCCTGCTGGAGTTCGTGACCGCCGCCGGGATCACTCTCGGCATGGACGAGCTGTACA
AGGGTGGTGCTGGTGGTTACCCATACGATGTTCCTGACTATGCGGGCTATCCCTATGACGTCCCGGACTA
TGCAGGTTCCTATCCATATGACGTTCCAGATTACGCTTAATAATGAGGCGCGCCACGCGTGAATTCGATA
TCAAGCTTACCCAGCTTTCTTGTACAAAGTTGGCATTATAAGAAAGCATTGCTTATCAATTTGTTGCAAC
GAACAGGTCACTATCAGTCAAAATAAAATCATTATTTGCCATCCAGCTGATATCCCCTATAGTGAGTCGT
ATTACATGGTCATAGCTGTTTCCTGGCAGCTCTGGCCCGTGTCTCAAAATCTCTGATGTTACATTGCACA
AGATAAAAATATATCATCATGAACAATAAAACTGTCTGCTTACATAAACAGTAATACAAGGGGTGTTATG
AGCCATATTCAACGGGAAACGTCGAGGCCGCGATTAAATTCCAACATGGATGCTGATTTATATGGGTATA
AATGGGCTCGCGATAATGTCGGGCAATCAGGTGCGACAATCTATCGCTTGTATGGGAAGCCCGATGCGCC
AGAGTTGTTTCTGAAACATGGCAAAGGTAGCGTTGCCAATGATGTTACAGATGAGATGGTCAGACTAAAC
TGGCTGACGGAATTTATGCCTCTTCCGACCATCAAGCATTTTATCCGTACTCCTGATGATGCATGGTTAC
TCACCACTGCGATCCCCGGAAAAACAGCATTCCAGGTATTAGAAGAATATCCTGATTCAGGTGAAAATAT
TGTTGATGCGCTGGCAGTGTTCCTGCGCCGGTTGCATTCGATTCCTGTTTGTAATTGTCCTTTTAACAGC
GATCGCGTATTTCGTCTCGCTCAGGCGCAATCACGAATGAATAACGGTTTGGTTGATGCGAGTGATTTTG
ATGACGAGCGTAATGGCTGGCCTGTTGAACAAGTCTGGAAAGAAATGCATAAACTTTTGCCATTCTCACC
GGATTCAGTCGTCACTCATGGTGATTTCTCACTTGATAACCTTATTTTTGACGAGGGGAAATTAATAGGT
TGTATTGATGTTGGACGAGTCGGAATCGCAGACCGATACCAGGATCTTGCCATCCTATGGAACTGCCTCG
GTGAGTTTTCTCCTTCATTACAGAAACGGCTTTTTCAAAAATATGGTATTGATAATCCTGATATGAATAA
ATTGCAGTTTCATTTGATGCTCGATGAGTTTTTCTAATCAGAATTGGTTAATTGGTTGTAACACTGGCAG
AGCATTACGCTGACTTGACGGGACGGCGCAAGCTCATGACCAAAATCCCTTAACGTGAGTTACGCGTCGT
TCCACTGAGCGTCAGACCCCGTAGAAAAGATCAAAGGATCTTCTTGAGATCCTTTTTTTCTGCGCGTAAT
CTGCTGCTTGCAAACAAAAAAACCACCGCTACCAGCGGTGGTTTGTTTGCCGGATCAAGAGCTACCAACT
CTTTTTCCGAAGGTAACTGGCTTCAGCAGAGCGCAGATACCAAATACTGTTCTTCTAGTGTAGCCGTAGT
TAGGCCACCACTTCAAGAACTCTGTAGCACCGCCTACATACCTCGCTCTGCTAATCCTGTTACCAGTGGC
TGCTGCCAGTGGCGATAAGTCGTGTCTTACCGGGTTGGACTCAAGACGATAGTTACCGGATAAGGCGCAG
CGGTCGGGCTGAACGGGGGGTTCGTGCACACAGCCCAGCTTGGAGCGAACGACCTACACCGAACTGAGAT
ACCTACAGCGTGAGCTATGAGAAAGCGCCACGCTTCCCGAAGGGAGAAAGGCGGACAGGTATCCGGTAAG
CGGCAGGGTCGGAACAGGAGAGCGCACGAGGGAGCTTCCAGGGGGAAACGCCTGGTATCTTTATAGTCCT
GTCGGGTTTCGCCACCTCTGACTTGAGCGTCGATTTTTGTGATGCTCGTCAGGGGGGCGGAGCCTATGGA
AAAACGCCAGCAACGCGGCCTTTTTACGGTTCCTGGCCTTTTGCTGGCCTTTTGCTCACATGTT
Features (pLannotate 1.2.2; 13 found; start..end, strand, type, name):
    121..213     +  CDS            lacI (fragment): lac repressor; lacI; The lac repressor binds to the lac operator to inhibit transcription in E. coli. This inhibition can be relieved by adding lactose or isopropyl-β-D-thiogalactopyranoside (IPTG).
    268..295     -  terminator     rrnB T2 terminator: transcription terminator T2 from the E. coli rrnB gene
    427..470     +  terminator     rrnB T1 terminator: Escherichia coli rrnB; transcription terminator T1 from the E. coli rrnB gene
    517..553     -  CDS            lacZα (fragment): LacZα fragment of β-galactosidase; lacZ fragment
    569..668     +  protein_bind   attL1: mutant version of attL; recombination site for the Gateway® LR reaction LR Clonase™
    693..743     +  CDS            Lifeact: peptide that binds filamentous actin (Riedl et al., 2008) first 17 amino acids of budding yeast Abp140
    756..1472    +  CDS            mEGFP: mEGFP is a basic (constitutively fluorescent) green fluorescent protein published in 2002, derived from Aequorea victoria. It has moderate acid sensitivity.
   1488..1577    +  CDS            3xHA: three tandem HA epitope tags
   1601..1619    +  misc_feature   MCS (fragment): pBluescript multiple cloning site
   1619..1718    -  protein_bind   attL2: mutant version of attL; recombination site for the Gateway® LR reaction LR Clonase™
   1736..1754    -  promoter       T7 promoter: promoter for bacteriophage T7 RNA polymerase
   1888..2697    +  CDS            KanR: aminoglycoside phosphotransferase; aph(3')-Ia; confers resistance to kanamycin in bacteria or G418 (Geneticin®) in eukaryotes
   2844..3432    +  rep_origin     ori: high-copy-number ColE1/pMB1/pBR322/pUC origin of replication
