[The description below was written by a language model from this plasmid's Addgene catalogue record and pLannotate feature annotations shown in this document.]
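Description:
pME-Lifeact-EGFP-3xHA (JDW 1322) is a small (about 3.5 kb) Gateway middle entry clone built on the pDONR221 backbone, part of a MultiSite Gateway toolbox intended for assembling expression constructs for vertebrate model systems. It is maintained in E. coli as a high-copy plasmid through a ColE1/pUC-type origin of replication and is selected with kanamycin via an aminoglycoside phosphotransferase (KanR) gene. Upstream of the cloning region sit the rrnB T1 and T2 transcription terminators, which insulate the insert from read-through transcription in bacteria. A T7 promoter lies just outside attL2 on the opposite strand, and short lacI, lacZα and multiple-cloning-site fragments are annotated as backbone remnants.

The payload is a synthetic fusion open reading frame flanked by attL1 and attL2 recombination sites. It consists of Lifeact, a 17-amino-acid peptide from budding yeast Abp140 that binds filamentous actin, followed by a green fluorescent protein and a C-terminal triple HA epitope tag. The catalogue calls the fluorophore EGFP, while the automated annotation labels it mEGFP. The fluorescent fusion acts as a reporter of F-actin, and the 3xHA tag additionally allows antibody-based detection.

As an entry clone, the plasmid carries no eukaryotic promoter or polyadenylation signal for the insert. Expression depends on an LR Clonase reaction that transfers the attL-flanked cassette into a destination vector, typically together with a 5' entry clone supplying a promoter and a 3' entry clone supplying a polyA signal or other downstream elements. This lets users place the actin reporter under whichever regulatory elements suit their system.
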