Addgene plasmid #224494: pME-Lifeact-EGFP-3xHA (JDW 1322)
Purpose: Gateway compatible middle entry clone containing Lifeact-EGFP (EGFP F-actin reporter)
Depositing lab: Joshua Wythe. Depositing organization: University of Virginia. Publication: MultiSite Assembly of Gateway Induced Clones (MAGIC): a flexible cloning toolbox for use in vertebrate model systems. Gillespie WB 3rd, Zhang Y, Ruiz OE, Cerda J 3rd, Ortiz-Guzman J, Sherman M, Turner WD, Largoza G, Mosser LE, Fujimoto E, Chien CB, Kwan KM, Arenkiel BR, Devine WP, Wythe JD. Development. 2025 Nov 15;152(22):dev204308. doi: 10.1242/dev.204308. Epub 2025 Nov 13. PubMed 41230856.
Backbone
  Vector backbone: pDONR221
  Vector type: Gateway cloning
Growth in bacteria
  Bacterial resistance: Kanamycin, 50 μg/mL
  Growth temperature: 37°C
  Growth strain: DH5alpha
  Copy number: High Copy
Gene/Insert
  Gene/Insert name: Liefact-EGFP-3xHA
  Species: Synthetic
  Cloning method: Gateway Cloning
Terms and licenses: Academic/Nonprofit Terms; Industry Terms: Not Available to Industry
Depositor comments: Please visit https://doi.org/10.1101/2024.07.13.603267 for bioRxiv preprint.
How to cite: pME-Lifeact-EGFP-3xHA (JDW 1322) was a gift from Joshua Wythe (Addgene plasmid # 224494 ; http://n2t.net/addgene:224494 ; RRID:Addgene_224494)
